>Addgene plasmid #49999 | pMV306DIhsp+LuxG13 | depositor full sequence | sequence record 74814 | pMV306DIhsp+LuxG13 sequence 9507 bps
GCTAGAGCCGTGAACGACAGGGCGAACGCCAGCCCGCCGACGGCGAGGGTTCCGACCGCTGCAACTCCCG
GTGCAACCTTGTCCCGGTCTATTCTCTTCACTGCACCAGCTCCAATCTGGTGTGAATGCCCCTCGTCTGT
TCGCGCAGGCGGGGGGCTCTATTCGTTTGTCAGCATCGAAAGTAGCCAGATCAGGGATGCGTTGCAACCG
CGTATGCCCAGGTCAGAAGAGTCGCACAAGAGTTGCAGACCCCTGGAAAGAAAAATGGCCAGAGGGCGAA
AACACCCTCTGACCAGCGGAGCGGGCGACGGGAATCGAACCCGCGTAGCTAGTTTGGAAGAATGGGTGTC
TGCCGACCACATATATGGGCCGGTCAAGATAGGTTTTTACCCCCTCTCGGCTGCATCCTCTAAGTGGAAA
GAAATTGCAGGTCGTAGAAGCGCGTTGAAGCCTGAGAGTTGCACAGGAGTTGCAACCCGGTAGCCTTGTT
CACGACGAGAGGAGACCTAGTTGGCACGTCGCGGATGGGGATCGCTGAAGACTCAGCGCAGCGGGAGGAT
CCAAGCCTCATACGTCAACCCGCAGGACGGTGTGAGGTACTACGCGCTGCAGACCTACGACAACAAGATG
GACTCTTGTCAGTACGCGAAGAACCACGCCTGGCCGCGAGCGCCAGCACCGCCGCTCTGTGCGGAGACCT
GGGCACCAGCCCCGCCGCCGCCAGGAGCATTGCCGTTCCCGCCAGCTAGCAACAAAGCGACGTTGTGTCT
CAAAATCTCTGATGTTACATTGCACAAGATAAAAATATATCATCATGAACAATAAAACTGTCTGCTTACA
TAAACAGTAATACAAGGGGTGTTATGAGCCATATTCAACGGGAAACGTCTTGCTCGAGGCCGCGATTAAA
TTCCAACATGGATGCTGATTTATATGGGTATAAATGGGCTCGCGATAATGTCGGGCAATCAGGTGCGACA
ATCTATCGCTTGTATGGGAAGCCCCATGCGCCAGAGTTGTTTCTGAAACATGGCAAAGGTAGCGTTGCCA
ATGATGTTACAGATGAGATGGTCAGACTAAACTGGCTGACGGAATTTATGCCTCTTCCGACCATCAAGCA
TTTTATCCGTACTCCTGATGATGCATGGTTACTCACCACTGCGATCCCCGGGAAAACAGCATTCCAGGTA
TTAGAAGAATATCCTGATTCAGGTGAAAATATTGTTGATGCGCTGGCAGTGTTCCTGCGCCGGTTGCATT
CGATTCCTGTTTGTAATTGTCCTTTTAACAGCGATCGCGTATTTCGTCTCGCTCAGGCGCAATCACGAAT
GAATAACGGTTTGGTTGATGCGAGTGATTTTGATGACGAGCGTAATGGCTGGCCTGTTGAACAAGTCTGG
AAAGAAATGCATAATCTTTTGCCATTCTCACCGGATTCAGTCGTCACTCATGGTGATTTCTCACTTGATA
ACCTTATTTTTGACGAGGGGAAATTAATAGGTTGTATTGATGTTGGACGAGTCGGAATCGCAGACCGATA
CCAGGATCTTGCCATCCTATGGAACTGCCTCGGTGAGTTTTCTCCTTCATTACAGAAACGGCTTTTTCAA
AAATATGGTATTGATAATCCTGATATGAATAAATTGCAGTTTCATTTGATGCTCGATGAGTTTTTCTAAT
CAGAATTGGTTAATTGGTTGTAACACTGGCAGAGCATTACGCTGACTTGACGGGACGGCGGCTTTGTTGA
ATAAATCGAACTTTTGCTGAGTTGAAGGATCAGATCACGCATCTTCCCGACAACGCAGACCGTTCCGTGG
CAAAGCAAAAGTTCAAAATCACCAACTGGTCCACCTACAACAAAGCTCTCATCAACCGTGGCTCCCTCAC
TTTCTGGCTGGATGATGGGGCGATTCAGGCCTGGTATGAGTCAGCAACACCTTCTTCACGAGGCAGACCT
CACTAGTTCCACTGAGCGTCAGACCCCGTAGAAAAGATCAAAGGATCTTCTTGAGATCCTTTTTTTCTGC
GCGTAATCTGCTGCTTGCAAACAAAAAAACCACCGCTACCAGCGGTGGTTTGTTTGCCGGATCAAGAGCT
ACCAACTCTTTTTCCGAAGGTAACTGGCTTCAGCAGAGCGCAGATACCAAATACTGTCCTTCTAGTGTAG
CCGTAGTTAGGCCACCACTTCAAGAACTCTGTAGCACCGCCTACATACCTCGCTCTGCTAATCCTGTTAC
CAGTGGCTGCTGCCAGTGGCGATAAGTCGTGTCTTACCGGGTTGGACTCAAGACGATAGTTACCGGATAA
GGCGCAGCGGTCGGGCTGAACGGGGGGTTCGTGCACACAGCCCAGCTTGGAGCGAACGACCTACACCGAA
CTGAGATACCTACAGCGTGAGCATTGAGAAAGCGCCACGCTTCCCGAAGGGAGAAAGGCGGACAGGTATC
CGGTAAGCGGCAGGGTCGGAACAGGAGAGCGCACGAGGGAGCTTCCAGGGGGAAACGCCTGGTATCTTTA
TAGTCCTGTCGGGTTTCGCCACCTCTGACTTGAGCGTCGATTTTTGTGATGCTCGTCAGGGGGGCGGAGC
CTATGGAAAAACGCCAGCAACGCGGCCTTTTTACGGTTCCTGGCCTTTTGCTGGCCTTTTGCTCACATGT
TCTTTCCTGCGTTATCCCCTGATTCTGTGGATAACCGTATTACCGCCTTTGAGTGAGCTGATACCGCTCG
CCGCAGCCGAACGACCGAGCGCAACGCGTGCGGCCGCTCTAGAGGTGACCACAACGACGCGCCCGCTTTG
ATCGGGGACGTCTGCGGCCGACCATTTACGGGTCTTGTTGTCGTTGGCGGTCATGGGCCGAACATACTCA
CCCGGATCGGAGGGCCGAGGACAAGGTCGAACGAGGGGCATGACCCGGTGCGGGGCTTCTTGCACTCGGC
ATAGGCGAGTGCTAAGAATAACGTTGGCACTCGCGACCGGTGAGTCGTAGGTCGGGACGGTGAGGCCAGG
CCCGTCGTCGCAGCGAGTGGCAGCGAGGACAACTTGAGCCGTCCGTCGCGGGCACTGCGCCCGGCCAGCG
TAAGTAGCGGGGTTGCCGTCACCCGGTGACCCCCGGTTTCATCCCCGATCCGGAGGAATCACTTCGCAAT
GGCCAAGACAATTGCGGATCCCCCGGGCTGCAGGAATTCGAATGGCCATGGGACGTCGACCTGAGGTAAT
TATAACCCGGGCCCTATATATGGATCCAATTGCAATGATCGTCGACAGGAGGACTCTATGAAATTTGGAA
ACTTTTTGCTTACATACCAACCTCCCCAATTTTCTCAAACAGAGGTAATGAAACGTTTGGTTAAATTAGG
TCGCATCTCTGAGGAGTGTGGTTTTGATACCGTATGGTTACTGGAGCATCATTTCACGGAGTTTGGTTTG
CTTGGTAACCCTTATGTCGCTGCTGCATATTTACTTGGCGCGACTAAAAAATTGAATGTAGGAACTGCCG
CTATTGTTCTTCCCACAGCCCATCCAGTACGCCAACTTGAAGATGTGAATTTATTGGATCAAATGTCAAA
AGGACGATTTCGGTTTGGTATTTGCCGAGGGCTTTACAACAAGGACTTTCGCGTATTCGGCACAGATATG
AATAACAGTCGCGCCTTAGCGGAATGCTGGTACGGGCTGATAAAGAATGGCATGACAGAGGGATATATGG
AAGCTGATAATGAACATATCAAGTTCCATAAGGTAAAAGTAAACCCCGCGGCGTATAGCAGAGGTGGCGC
ACCGGTTTATGTGGTGGCTGAATCAGCTTCGACGACTGAGTGGGCTGCTCAATTTGGCCTACCGATGATA
TTAAGTTGGATTATAAATACTAACGAAAAGAAAGCACAACTTGAGCTTTATAATGAAGTGGCTCAAGAAT
ATGGGCACGATATTCATAATATCGACCATTGCTTATCATATATAACATCTGTAGATCATGACTCAATTAA
AGCGAAAGAGATTTGCCGGAAATTTCTGGGGCATTGGTATGATTCTTATGTGAATGCTACGACTATTTTT
GATGATTCAGACCAAACAAGAGGTTATGATTTCAATAAAGGGCAGTGGCGTGACTTTGTATTAAAAGGAC
ATAAAGATACTAATCGCCGTATTGATTACAGTTACGAAATCAATCCCGTGGGAACGCCGCAGGAATGTAT
TGACATAATTCAAAAAGACATTGATGCTACAGGAATATCAAATATTTGTTGTGGATTTGAAGCTAATGGA
ACAGTAGACGAAATTATTGCTTCCATGAAGCTCTTCCAGTCTGATGTCATGCCATTTCTTAAAGAAAAAC
AACGTTCGCTATTATATTAGCTAAGGAGAAAGAAATGAAATTTGGATTGTTCTTCCTTAACTTCATCAAT
TCAACAACTGTTCAAGAACAAAGTATAGTTCGCATGCAGGAAATAACGGAGTATGTTGATAAGTTGAATT
TTGAACAGATTTTAGTGTATGAAAATCATTTTTCAGATAATGGTGTTGTCGGCGCTCCTCTGACTGTTTC
TGGTTTTCTGCTCGGTTTAACAGAGAAAATTAAAATTGGTTCATTAAATCACATCATTACAACTCATCAT
CCTGTCGCCATAGCGGAGGAAGCTTGCTTATTGGATCAGTTAAGTGAAGGGAGATTTATTTTAGGGTTTA
GTGATTGCGAAAAAAAAGATGAAATGCATTTTTTTAATCGCCCGGTTGAATATCAACAGCAACTATTTGA
AGAGTGTTATGAAATCATTAACGATGCTTTAACAACAGGCTATTGTAATCCAGATAACGATTTTTATAGC
TTCCCTAAAATATCTGTAAATCCCCATGCTTATACGCCAGGCGGACCTCGGAAATATGTAACAGCAACCA
GTCATCATATTGTTGAGTGGGCGGCCAAAAAAGGTATTCCTCTCATCTTTAAGTGGGATGATTCTAATGA
TGTTAGATATGAATATGCTGAAAGATATAAAGCCGTTGCGGATAAATATGACGTTGACCTATCAGAGATA
GACCATCAGTTAATGATATTAGTTAACTATAACGAAGATAGTAATAAAGCTAAACAAGAGACGCGTGCAT
TTATTAGTGATTATGTTCTTGAAATGCACCCTAATGAAAATTTCGAAAATAAACTTGAAGAAATAATTGC
AGAAAACGCTGTCGGAAATTATACGGAGTGTATAACTGCGGCTAAGTTGGCAATTGAAAAGTGTGGTGCG
AAAAGTGTATTGCTGTCCTTTGAACCAATGAATGATTTGATGAGCCAAAAAAATGTAATCAATATTGTTG
ATGATAATATTAAGAAGTACCACATGAAATATACCTAATAGGTACCGATCGCCACTAGCGCCGCGGTCGG
AATCAGCGCACTGGCCGCCGGAGCGGTCAGCTACCTGTTGCTGCGCCGCTTCGCTTTCTAGCACCGACGT
CCCGGCGCCAGCAGCTACCTCTCGAGCAAACGTTTTGCGCGCCCGAAAAATAAGTCGTTGCAGAACTTTC
ATGAATTAGGCCTTGCTGCGCCCAGGCTCCAGTAGTAGAAATGGAGTCACGGCAGCCCGGTGAAGCCAAG
GTCGAACCGGAAGAGAAGGTTCGTCCTCCCGACCCGGGCACCCAGCACGGCCCCCGGAACCCACGCGGAG
TCATAGCCGCGATAATGGCAGAAGTGTTGCGGGCCTGCGTAATTGCGAAATTCAGATGGTGCCGACGGCC
CTTTGGGTGGGGCTGCAGCCAGAAGGGTCGCAAAAGCGCCGAGGCCAACCCACGCAGCCCACAAATGCAC
GCTTGGTAACCGAGGTACCAGGAGGATGGCAAATATGACTAAAAAAATTTCATTCATTATTAACGGCCAG
GTTGAAATCTTTCCCGAAAGTGATGATTTAGTGCAATCCATTAATTTTGGTGATAATAGTGTTTACCTGC
CAATATTGAATGACTCTCATGTAAAAAACATTATTGATTGTAATGGAAATAACGAATTACGGTTGCATAA
CATTGTCAATTTTCTCTATACGGTAGGGCAAAGATGGAAAAATGAAGAATACTCAAGACGCAGGACATAC
ATTCGTGACTTAAAAAAATATATGGGATATTCAGAAGAAATGGCTAAGCTAGAGGCCAATTGGATATCTA
TGATTTTATGTTCTAAAGGCGGCCTTTATGATGTTGTAGAAAATGAACTTGGTTCTCGCCATATCATGGA
TGAATGGCTACCTCAGGATGAAAGTTATGTTCGGGCTTTTCCGAAAGGTAAATCTGTACATCTGTTGGCA
GGTAATGTTCCATTATCTGGGATCATGTCTATATTACGCGCAATTTTAACTAAGAATCAGTGTATTATAA
AAACATCGTCAACCGATCCTTTTACCGCTAATGCATTAGCGTTAAGTTTTATTGATGTAGACCCTAATCA
TCCGATAACGCGCTCTTTATCTGTTATATATTGGCCCCACCAAGGTGATACATCACTCGCAAAAGAAATT
ATGCGACATGCGGATGTTATTGTCGCTTGGGGAGGGCCAGATGCGATTAATTGGGCGGTAGAGCATGCGC
CATCTTATGCTGATGTGATTAAATTTGGTTCTAAAAAGAGTCTTTGCATTATCGATAATCCTGTTGATTT
GACGTCCGCAGCGACAGGTGCGGCTCATGATGTTTGTTTTTACGATCAGCGAGCTTGTTTTTCTGCCCAA
AACATATATTACATGGGAAATCATTATGAGGAATTTAAGTTAGCGTTGATAGAAAAACTTAATCTATATG
CGCATATATTACCGAATGCCAAAAAAGATTTTGATGAAAAGGCGGCCTATTCTTTAGTTCAAAAAGAAAG
CTTGTTTGCTGGATTAAAAGTAGAGGTGGATATTCATCAACGTTGGATGATTATTGAGTCAAATGCAGGT
GTGGAATTTAATCAACCACTTGGCAGATGTGTGTACCTTCATCACGTCGATAATATTGAGCAAATATTGC
CTTATGTTCAAAAAAATAAGACGCAAACCATATCTATTTTTCCTTGGGAGTCATCATTTAAATATCGAGA
TGCGTTAGCATTAAAAGGTGCGGAAAGGATTGTAGAAGCAGGAATGAATAACATATTTCGAGTTGGTGGA
TCTCATGACGGAATGAGACCGTTGCAACGATTAGTGACATATATTTCTCATGAAAGGCCATCTAACTATA
CGGCTAAGGATGTTGCGGTTGAAATAGAACAGACTCGATTCCTGGAAGAAGATAAGTTCCTTGTATTTGT
CCCATAATAGGTAAAAGTATGGAAAATGAATCAAAATATAAAACCATCGACCACGTTATTTGTGTTGAAG
GAAATAAAAAAATTCATGTTTGGGAAACGCTGCCAGAAGAAAACAGCCCAAAGAGAAAGAATGCCATTAT
TATTGCGTCTGGTTTTGCCCGCAGGATGGATCATTTTGCTGGTCTGGCGGAATATTTATCGCGGAATGGA
TTTCATGTGATCCGCTATGATTCGCTTCACCACGTTGGATTGAGTTCAGGGACAATTGATGAATTTACAA
TGTCTATAGGAAAGCAGAGCTTGTTAGCAGTGGTTGATTGGTTAACTACACGAAAAATAAATAACTTCGG
TATGTTGGCTTCAAGCTTATCTGCGCGGATAGCTTATGCAAGCCTATCTGAAATCAATGCTTCGTTTTTA
ATCACCGCAGTCGGTGTTGTTAACTTAAGATATTCTCTTGAAAGAGCTTTAGGGTTTGATTATCTCAGTC
TACCCATTAATGAATTGCCGGATAATCTAGATTTTGAAGGCCATAAATTGGGTGCTGAAGTCTTTGCGAG
AGATTGTCTTGATTTTGGTTGGGAAGATTTAGCTTCTACAATTAATAACATGATGTATCTTGATATACCG
TTTATTGCTTTTACTGCAAATAACGATAATTGGGTCAAGCAAGATGAAGTTATCACATTGTTATCAAATA
TTCGTAGTAATCGATGCAAGATATATTCTTTGTTAGGAAGTTCGCATGACTTGAGTGAAAATTTAGTGGT
CCTGCGCAATTTTTATCAATCGGTTACGAAAGCCGCTATCGCGATGGATAATGATCATCTGGATATTGAT
GTTGATATTACTGAACCGTCATTTGAACATTTAACTATTGCGACAGTCAATGAACGCCGAATGAGAATTG
AGATTGAAAATCAAGCAATTTCTCTGTCTTAAAGGATCCTGAGGAGGAAAAACAGGTATGACTTCATATG
TTGATAAACAAGAAATTACAGCAAGCTCAGAAATTGATGATTTGATTTTTTCGAGCGATCCATTAGTGTG
GTCTTACGACGAGCAGGAAAAAATCAGAAAGAAACTTGTGCTTGATGCATTTCGTAATCATTATAAACAT
TGTCGAGAATATCGTCACTACTGTCAGGCACACAAAGTAGATGACAATATTACGGAAATTGATGACATAC
CTGTATTCCCAACATCGGTTTTTAAGTTTACTCGCTTATTAACTTCTCAGGAAAACGAGATTGAAAGTTG
GTTTACCAGTAGCGGCACGAATGGTTTAAAAAGTCAGGTGGCGCGTGACAGATTAAGTATTGAGAGACTC
TTAGGCTCTGTGAGTTATGGCATGAAATATGTTGGTAGTTGGTTTGATCATCAAATAGAATTAGTCAATT
TGGGACCAGATAGATTTAATGCTCATAATATTTGGTTTAAATATGTTATGAGTTTGGTGGAATTGTTATA
TCCTACGACATTTACCGTAACAGAAGAACGAATAGATTTTGTTAAAACATTGAATAGTCTTGAACGAATA
AAAAATCAAGGGAAAGATCTTTGTCTTATTGGTTCGCCATACTTTATTTATTTACTCTGCCATTATATGA
AAGATAAAAAAATCTCATTTTCTGGAGATAAAAGCCTTTATATCATAACCGGAGGCGGCTGGAAAAGTTA
CGAAAAAGAATCTCTGAAACGTGATGATTTCAATCATCTTTTATTTGATACTTTCAATCTCAGTGATATT
AGTCAGATCCGAGATATATTTAATCAAGTTGAACTCAACACTTGTTTCTTTGAGGATGAAATGCAGCGTA
AACATGTTCCGCCGTGGGTATATGCGCGAGCGCTTGATCCTGAAACGTTGAAACCTGTACCTGATGGAAC
GCCGGGGTTGATGAGTTATATGGATGCGTCAGCAACCAGTTATCCAGCATTTATTGTTACCGATGATGTC
GGGATAATTAGCAGAGAATATGGTAAGTATCCCGGCGTGCTCGTTGAAATTTTACGTCGCGTCAATACGA
GGACGCAGAAAGGGTGTGCTTTAAGCTTAACCGAAGCGTTTGATAGTTGATATCCTGCAATCAAGCTTAT
CGATGTCGACGTAGTTAACTAGCGTACGATCGACTGCCAGGCATCAAATAAAACGAAAGGCTCAGTCGAA
AGACTGGGCCTTTCGTTTTATCTGTTGTTTGTCCGGCCATCATGGCCGCGGTGATCA
Features (pLannotate 1.2.2; 14 found; start..end, strand, type, name):
    511..708     +  CDS            33 (fragment): VINT_BPML5 - Also known as int. Protein inferred from homology: Swiss-Prot protein existence level 3. Integrase is necessary for integration of the phage into the host genome by site-specific recombination. From Mycobacterium phage L5 (Mycobacteriophage L5).
    864..1679    +  CDS            KanR: aminoglycoside phosphotransferase; aph(3')-Ia; confers resistance to kanamycin in bacteria or G418 (Geneticin®) in eukaryotes
   1820..1963    +  CDS            TRA2_ECOLX (fragment): Protein predicted: Swiss-Prot protein existence level 4. Required for transposition of transposon Tn903. From Escherichia coli.
   2011..2599    +  rep_origin     ori: high-copy-number ColE1/pMB1/pBR322/pUC origin of replication
   3166..3191    +  misc_feature   MCS (fragment): pBluescript multiple cloning site
   3278..4360    +  CDS            LuxA: LuxA luciferase subunit; luxA; from the Photorhabdus luminescens bioluminescence operon
   4375..5358    +  CDS            LuxB: LuxB luciferase subunit; luxB; from the Photorhabdus luminescens bioluminescence operon
   5368..5448    +  CDS            Y3661_MYCTU (fragment): Experimental evidence at protein level: Swiss-Prot protein existence level 1. From Mycobacterium tuberculosis (strain ATCC 25618 / H37Rv).
   5578..5870    +  ncRNA          Ms1: Accession: RF02566 - Mycobacterium smegmatis small RNA 1
   5845..7287    +  CDS            LuxC: LuxC fatty acid reductase; luxC; from the Photorhabdus luminescens bioluminescence operon
   7299..8222    +  CDS            LuxD: LuxD acyltransferase; luxD; from the Photorhabdus luminescens bioluminescence operon
   8248..9360    +  CDS            LuxE: LuxE; luxE; from the Photorhabdus luminescens bioluminescence operon
   9425..9471    +  terminator     rrnB T1 terminator: transcription terminator T1 from the E. coli rrnB gene
   9504..98      -  CDS            34.1 (fragment) (across the origin): VG341_BPMD2 - Protein predicted: Swiss-Prot protein existence level 4. Putative excisionase. From Mycobacterium phage D29 (Mycobacteriophage D29).
