[The description below was written by a language model from this plasmid's Addgene catalogue record and pLannotate feature annotations shown in this document.]
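Description:
pMV306DIhsp+LuxG13 is a bacterial expression plasmid built on the pMV306hsp backbone, a mycobacteriophage L5-based vector family designed to insert at the phage attachment site in the mycobacterial chromosome. In this derivative the integrase gene was removed by inverse PCR, and only a short integrase fragment and a fragment resembling a phage excisionase remain in the annotation. The stated aim is to increase stability of the construct in mycobacteria. With no integrase of its own, integration would presumably depend on integrase supplied from another source, although the record does not describe how this is done. The plasmid is propagated in E. coli through a ColE1/pMB1-type origin and is selected with kanamycin via an aph(3')-Ia gene carried with a Tn903 remnant. The catalogue lists it as low copy even though the origin annotation is of a high-copy type.

The payload is the Photorhabdus luminescens luxABCDE bioluminescence operon, which encodes the luciferase subunits LuxA and LuxB together with LuxC, LuxD and LuxE, the enzymes that synthesise the aldehyde substrate. Cells therefore emit light without added substrate. Gram-positive enhanced translation signals precede luxA, luxC and luxE. The operon is split by the Mycobacterium marinum G13 promoter, placed between luxB and luxC to drive the substrate-synthesis genes; the mycobacterial hits annotated in this interval (an Ms1-like RNA and a short M. tuberculosis protein fragment) probably reflect that promoter fragment. The backbone name implies an hsp promoter upstream of luxAB, but this is not annotated. An rrnB T1 terminator follows luxE. The depositor notes that the lux sequence is theoretical, with minor, non-functional differences. The associated work concerns luminescent reporter mycobacteria for in vivo assessment of drug efficacy.
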