Addgene plasmid #49999: pMV306DIhsp+LuxG13
Purpose: Integrase removed to increase stability of the plasmid in mycobacteria
Depositing lab: Brian Robertson. Depositing organization: Imperial College London. Publication: Rapid in vivo assessment of drug efficacy against Mycobacterium tuberculosis using an improved firefly luciferase. Andreu N, Zelmer A, Sampson SL, Ikeh M, Bancroft GJ, Schaible UE, Wiles S, Robertson BD. J Antimicrob Chemother. 2013 Sep;68(9):2118-27. doi: 10.1093/jac/dkt155. Epub 2013 Apr 30. PubMed 23633686.
Backbone
  Vector backbone: pMV306hsp
  Backbone size w/o insert (bp): 6186
  Total vector size (bp): 9507
  Modifications to backbone: Integrase gene removed by inverse PCR.
  Vector type: Bacterial Expression
Growth in bacteria
  Bacterial resistance: Kanamycin, 50 μg/mL
  Growth temperature: 37°C
  Growth strain: DH5alpha
  Copy number: Low Copy
Gene/Insert
  Gene/Insert name: Bacterial luciferase operon + G13 promoter (alt name: LuxABCDE)
  Species: Mycobacterium marinum + Photorhabdus luminescens
  Insert size (bp): 6186
  Mutation: It contains a gram-positive enhanced translation signal in front of luxA, luxC and luxe. G13 promoter cloned in front of luxC
  Promoter: G13 from M. marinum G13 promoter driving luxC
  Cloning method: Restriction Enzyme; 5′ cloning site EcoRI (not destroyed); 3′ cloning site EcoRV (not destroyed)
  Sequencing primers: 5′ agaataacgttggcactcgc
Resource information
  A portion of this plasmid was derived from a plasmid made by: Genes were cloned from vector pSB2025 obtained from Dr. Phil Hill at Nottingham University.
Terms and licenses: Academic/Nonprofit Terms; Industry Terms: Not Available to Industry
Depositor comments: The sequence of the Lux operon is theoretical. As such, there are a few differences between Addgene sequence and full plasmid sequence. These differences do not affect plasmid function. Qazi, S.N., et al., agr expression precedes escape of internalized Staphylococcus aureus from the host endosome. Infect Immun, 2001. 69(11): p. 7074-82.
How to cite: pMV306DIhsp+LuxG13 was a gift from Brian Robertson (Addgene plasmid # 49999 ; http://n2t.net/addgene:49999 ; RRID:Addgene_49999)
