>Addgene plasmid #49999 | pMV306DIhsp+LuxG13 | addgene partial sequence | sequence record 80617 | luxA-F 5'-tggggcattggtatgattct-3'
GAGGTTATGATTTCAATAAAGGGCAGTGGCGTGACTTTGTATTAAAAGGACATAAAGATACTAATCGCCG
TATTGATTACAGTTACGAAATCAATCCCGTGGGAACGCCGCAGGAATGTATTGACATAATTCAAAAAGAC
ATTGATGCTACAGGAATATCAAATATTTGTTGTGGATTTGAAGCTAATGGAACAGTAGACGAAATTATTG
CTTCCATGAAGCTCTTCCAGTCTGATGTCATGCCATTTCTTAAAGAAAAACAACGTTCGCTATTATATTA
GCTAAGGAGAAAGAAATGAAATTTGGATTGTTCTTCCTTAACTTCATCAATTCAACAACTGTTCAAGAAC
AAAGTATAGTTCGCATGCAGGAAATAACGGAGTATGTTGATAAGTTGAATTTTGAACAGATTTTAGTGTA
TGAAAATCATTTTTCAGATAATGGTGTTGTCGGCGCTCCTCTGACTGTTTCTGGTTTTCTGCTCGGTTTA
ACAGAGAAAATTAAAATTGGTTCATTAAATCACATCATTACAACTCATCATCCTGTCCGCATAGCGGAGG
AAGCTTGCTTATTGGATCAGTTAAGTGAAGGGAGATTTATTTTAGGGTTTAGTGATTGCGAAAAAAAAGA
TGAAATGCATTTTTTTAATCGCCCGGTTGAATATCAACAGCAACTATTTGAAGAGTGTTATGAAATCATT
AACGATGCTTTAACAACAGGCTATTGTAATCCAGATAACGATTTTTATAGCTTCCCTAAAATATCTGTAA
ATCCCCATGCTTATACGCCAGGCGGACCTCGGAAATATGTAACAGCA
