>Addgene plasmid #49999 | pMV306DIhsp+LuxG13 | addgene partial sequence | sequence record 80931 | pBbA5c-3 5'-CGTTTTATTTGATGCCTGG-3'
TCGATAAGCTTGATGGATATCAACTATCAAACGCTTCGGTTAAGCTTAAAGCACACCCTTTCTGCGTCCT
CGTATTGACGCGACGTAAAATTTCAACGAGCACGCCGGGATACTTACCATATTCTCTGCTAATTATCCCG
ACATCATCGGTAACAATAAATGCTGGATAACTGGTTGCTGACGCATCCATATAACTCATCAACCCCGGCG
TTCCATCAGGTACAGGTTTCAACGTTTCAGGATCAAGCGCTCGCGCATATACCCACGGCGGAACATGTTT
ACGCTGCATTTCATCCTCAAAGAAACAAGTGTTGAGTTCAGCTTGATTAAATATATCTCGGATCTGACTA
ATATCACTGAGATTGAAAGTATCAAATAAAAGATGATTGAAATCATCACGTTTCAGAGATTCTTTTTCGT
AACTTTTCCAGCCGCCTCCGGTTATGATATAAAGGCTTTTATCTCCAGAAAATGAGATTTTTTTATCTTT
CATATAATGGCAGAGTAAATAAATAAAGTATGGCGAACCAATAAGACAAAGATCTTTCCCTTGATTTTTT
ATTCGTTCAAGACTATTCAATGTTTTAACAAAATCTATTCGTTCTTCTGTTACGGTAAATGTCGTAGGAT
ATAACAATTCCACCAAACTCATAACATATTTAAACCAAATATTATGAGCATTAAATCTATCTGGTCCCAA
ATTGACTAATTCTATTTGATGATCAAACCAACTACCAACATATTTCATGCCATAACTCACAGAGCCTAAG
AGTCTCTCAATACTTAATCTGTCACGCGCCACCTGACTTTTTAAACCATTCGTGCCGCTACTGGTAAACC
AACTTTCAATCTCGTTTTCCTGAGAAGTTAATAA
