>Addgene plasmid #49999 | pMV306DIhsp+LuxG13 | addgene partial sequence | sequence record 80933 | luxC-F 5'-ggtgcggaaaggattgtaga-3'
GTCCCATAATAGGTAAAAAGTATGGAAAATGAATCAAAATATAAAACCATCGACCACGTTATTTGTGTTG
AAGGAAATAAGAAAATTCATGTTTGGGAAACGCTGCCAGAAGAAAACAGCCCAAAGAGAAAGAATGCCAT
TATTATTGCGTCTGGTTTTGCCCGCAGGATGGATCATTTTGCTGGTCTGGCGGAATATTTATCGCGGAAT
GGATTTCATGTGATCCGCTATGATTCGCTTCACCACGTTGGATTGAGTTCAGGGACAATTGATGAATTTA
CAATGTCTATAGGAAAGCAGAGCTTGTTAGCAGTGGTTGATTGGTTAACTACACGAAAAATAAATAACTT
CGGTATGTTGGCTTCAAGCTTATCTGCGCGGATAGCTTATGCAAGCCTATCTGAAATCAATGCTTCGTTT
TTAATCACCGCAGTCGGTGTTGTTAACTTAAGATATTCTCTTGAAAGAGCTTTAGGGTTTGATTATCTCA
GTCTACCCATTAATGAATTGCCGAATAATCTAGATTTTGAAGGCCATAAATTGGGTGCTGAAGTCTTTGC
GAGAGATTGTCTTGATTTTGGTTGGGAAGATTTAGCTTCTACAATTAATAACATGATGTATCTTGATATA
CCGTTTATTGCTTTTACTGCAAATAACGATAATTGGGTCAAGCAAGATGAAGTTATCACATT
