>Addgene plasmid #49999 | pMV306DIhsp+LuxG13 | addgene partial sequence | sequence record 80934 | ColE2 5'-CCGCAGCCGAACGACCGAGC-3'
CCCGCTTTGATCGGGGACGTCTGCGGCCGACCATTTACGGGTCTTGTTGTCGTTGGCGGTCATGGGCCGA
ACATACTCACCCGGATCGGAGGGCCGAGGACAAGGTCGAACGAGGGGCATGACCCGGTGCGGGGCTTCTT
GCACTCGGCATAGGCGAGTGCTAAGAATAACGTTGGCACTCGCGACCGGTGAGTGCTAGGTCGGGACGGT
GAGGCCAGGCCCGTCGTCGCAGCGAGTGGCAGCGAGGACAACTTGAGCCGTCCGTCGCGGGCACTGCGCC
CGGCCAGCGTAAGTAGCGGGGTTGCCGTCACCCGGTGACCCCCGTTTCATCCCCGATCCGGAGGAATCAC
TTCGCAATGGCCAAGACAATTGCGGATCCCCCGGGCTGCAGGAATTCGAATGGCCATGGGACGTCGACCT
GAGGTAATTATAACCCGGGCCCTATATATGGATCCAATTCGTCGACAGGAGGACTCTCTATGAAATTTGG
AAACTTTTTGCTTACATACCAACCTCCCCAATTTTCTCAAACAGAGGTAATGAAACGTTTGGTTAAATTA
GGTCGCATCTCTGAGGAGTGTGGTTTTGATACCGTATGGTTACTGGAGCATCATTTCACGGAGTTTGGTT
TGCTTGGTAACCCTTATGTCGCTGCTGCATATTTACTTGGCGCGACTAAAAAATTGAATGTAGGAACTGC
CGCTATTGTTCTTCCCACAGCCCATCCAGTACGCCAACTTGAAGATGTGAATTTAT
