>Addgene plasmid #49999 | pMV306DIhsp+LuxG13 | addgene partial sequence | sequence record 83440 | Kan-R 5'-ATCGCGAGCCCATTTATACC-3'
ATCGCGGCCTCGAGCAAGACGTTTCCCGTTGAATATGGCTCATAACACCCCTTGTATTACTGTTTATGTA
AGCAGACAGTTTTATTGTTCATGATGATATATTTTTATCTTGTGCAATGTAACATCAGAGATTTTGAGAC
ACAACGTGGCTTTCCCCCCCCCCCGACGTCAGGTGGCTAGCTGGCGGGAACGGCAATGCTCCTGGCGGCG
GCGGGGCTGGTGCCCAGGTCTCCGCACAGAGCGGCGGTGCTGGCGCTCGCGGCCAGGCGTGGTTCTTCGC
GTACTGACAAGAGTCCATCTTGTTGTCGTAGGTCTGCAGCGCGTAGTACCTCACACCGTCCTGCGGGTTG
ACGTATGAGGCTTGGATCCTCCCGCTGCGCTGAGTCTTCAGCGATCCCCATCCGCGACGTGCCAACTAGG
TCTCCTCTCGTCGTGAACAAGGCTACCGGGTTGCAACTCCTGTGCAACTCTCAGGCTTCAACGCGCTTCT
ACGACCTGCAATTTCTTTCCACTTAGAGGATGCAGCCGAGAGGGGGTAAAAACCTATCTTGACCGGCCCA
TATATGTGGTCGGCAGACACCCATTCTTCCAAACTAGCTACGCGGGTTCGATTCCCGTCGCCCGCTCCGC
TGGTCAGAGGGTGTTTTCGCCCTCTGGCCATTTTTCTTTCCAGGGGTCTGCAACTCTTGTGCGACTCTTC
TGACCTGGGCATACGCGGTTGCAACGCATCCCTGATCTGGCTACTTTCGATGCTGACAAACGAA
